Addgene plasmid #174520: VPS29-YFP
Purpose: Expresses human VPS29 with a C-terminal YFP in mammalian cells
Depositing lab: Juan Bonifacino. Publication: Regulation of retromer recruitment to endosomes by sequential action of Rab5 and Rab7. Rojas R, van Vlijmen T, Mardones GA, Prabhu Y, Rojas AL, Mohammed S, Heck AJ, Raposo G, van der Sluijs P, Bonifacino JS. J Cell Biol. 2008 Nov 3;183(3):513-26. doi: 10.1083/jcb.200804048. PubMed 18981234.
Backbone
  Vector backbone: YFP-N1
  Backbone size w/o insert (bp): 4700
  Vector type: Mammalian Expression
Growth in bacteria
  Bacterial resistance: Kanamycin, 50 μg/mL
  Growth temperature: 37°C
  Growth strain: DH5alpha
  Copy number: Unknown
Gene/Insert
  Gene/Insert name: VPS29
  Species: H. sapiens (human)
  Insert size (bp): 546
  Entrez Gene: VPS29 (a.k.a. DC15, DC7, PEP11)
  Promoter: CMV
  Tag / fusion protein: YFP (C terminal on insert)
  Cloning method: Restriction Enzyme; 5′ cloning site Ecor1 (unknown if destroyed); 3′ cloning site BamH1 (unknown if destroyed)
  Sequencing primers: 5′ CMV-F
Terms and licenses: Academic/Nonprofit Terms; Industry Terms: Not Available to Industry
How to cite: VPS29-YFP was a gift from Juan Bonifacino (Addgene plasmid # 174520 ; http://n2t.net/addgene:174520 ; RRID:Addgene_174520)
