[The description below was written by a language model from this plasmid's Addgene catalogue record and pLannotate feature annotations shown in this document.]
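Description:
VPS29-YFP is a mammalian expression plasmid built on the YFP-N1 backbone, designed to produce human VPS29 fused at its C terminus to enhanced yellow fluorescent protein. The sequenced record is about 5.3 kb. The 546 bp VPS29 coding sequence was placed by restriction cloning (EcoRI and BamHI sites) into the multiple cloning site, directly downstream of the human cytomegalovirus immediate early enhancer and promoter and upstream of a mammalian codon-optimised EYFP open reading frame. A short linker derived from the remaining polylinker separates the two coding regions, and the transcript is terminated by an SV40 polyadenylation signal. The small large T antigen fragment annotated just before that signal is most likely part of the SV40-derived 3′ region rather than a functional element.

The plasmid is propagated in E. coli through a high-copy ColE1/pUC-type origin and is selected with kanamycin. A single Tn5 aminoglycoside phosphotransferase gene (NeoR/KanR) provides resistance in both hosts. It is driven by a bacterial bla promoter for kanamycin selection in bacteria and by the SV40 enhancer/early promoter for G418 selection of stably transfected mammalian cells, and it ends in an HSV TK poly(A) signal. An f1 origin is also present and allows single-stranded DNA production. The short ble and bGH poly(A) fragments in the annotation appear to be incidental backbone matches.

VPS29 is a subunit of the retromer cargo-selective complex. The fluorescent fusion is suited to imaging retromer localisation in cells, and the associated publication concerns the regulation of retromer recruitment to endosomes by Rab5 and Rab7.
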