Features (pLannotate 1.2.2; 15 found; start..end, strand, type, name):
     61..364     +  enhancer       CMV enhancer: human cytomegalovirus immediate early enhancer
    365..568     +  promoter       CMV promoter: human cytomegalovirus (CMV) immediate early promoter
    591..634     +  misc_feature   MCS (fragment): multiple cloning site
    635..1180    +  CDS            VPS29 (sequence withheld): VPS29_HUMAN - Experimental evidence at protein level: Swiss-Prot protein existence level 1. (Microbial infection) The heterotrimeric retromer cargo- selective complex (CSC) mediates the exit of human papillomavirus from the early endosome and the delivery to the Golgi apparatus. From Homo sapiens (Human).
   1205..1924    +  CDS            EYFP: enhanced YFP mammalian codon-optimized
   1941..2024    +  CDS            large T antigen (fragment): large T antigen from SV40 (simian virus 40)
   2047..2168    +  polyA_signal   SV40 poly(A) signal: SV40 polyadenylation signal
   2202..2630    -  rep_origin     f1 ori (sequence partly withheld): f1 bacteriophage origin of replication; arrow indicates direction of (+) strand synthesis
   2657..2761    +  promoter       AmpR promoter: bla
   2763..3120    +  promoter       SV40 promoter: SV40 enhancer and early promoter
   3155..3949    +  CDS            NeoR/KanR: aminoglycoside phosphotransferase from Tn5; aph(3')-II (or nptII); confers resistance to neomycin, kanamycin, and G418 (Geneticin®)
   3970..4122    +  CDS            ble (fragment): BLE_KLEPN - Experimental evidence at protein level: Swiss-Prot protein existence level 1. Binding protein with a strong affinity to the bleomycin family of antibiotics. Binds to CL990; an antimitotic-antibiotic compound. From Klebsiella pneumoniae.
   4181..4228    +  polyA_signal   HSV TK poly(A) signal: herpes simplex virus thymidine kinase polyadenylation signal (Cole and Stacy, 1985)
   4319..4335    -  polyA_signal   bGH poly(A) signal (fragment): bovine growth hormone polyadenylation signal
   4557..5145    +  rep_origin     ori: high-copy-number ColE1/pMB1/pBR322/pUC origin of replication
>Addgene plasmid #174520 | VPS29-YFP | addgene full sequence | sequence record 343326 | Addgene NGS Result
TAGTTATTAATAGTAATCAATTACGGGGTCATTAGTTCATAGCCCATATATGGAGTTCCGCGTTACATAA
CTTACGGTAAATGGCCCGCCTGGCTGACCGCCCAACGACCCCCGCCCATTGACGTCAATAATGACGTATG
TTCCCATAGTAACGCCAATAGGGACTTTCCATTGACGTCAATGGGTGGAGTATTTACGGTAAACTGCCCA
CTTGGCAGTACATCAAGTGTATCATATGCCAAGTACGCCCCCTATTGACGTCAATGACGGTAAATGGCCC
GCCTGGCATTATGCCCAGTACATGACCTTATGGGACTTTCCTACTTGGCAGTACATCTACGTATTAGTCA
TCGCTATTACCATGGTGATGCGGTTTTGGCAGTACATCAATGGGCGTGGATAGCGGTTTGACTCACGGGG
ATTTCCAAGTCTCCACCCCATTGACGTCAATGGGAGTTTGTTTTGGCACCAAAATCAACGGGACTTTCCA
AAATGTCGTAACAACTCCGCCCCATTGACGCAAATGGGCGGTAGGCGTGTACGGTGGGAGGTCTATATAA
GCAGAGCTGGTTTAGTGAACCGTCAGATCCGCTAGCGCTACCGGACTCAGATCTCGAGCTCAAGCTTCGA
ATTC
[546 nt withheld, positions 635-1180]
TATGCGGATCCACCGGTCGCCCATATGGTGAGCAAGGGCGAGGAGCTGTTCACCGGGGTGGTGCCCATCC
TGGTCGAGCTGGACGGCGACGTAAACGGCCACAAGTTCAGCGTGTCCGGCGAGGGCGAGGGCGATGCCAC
CTACGGCAAGCTGACCCTGAAGTTCATCTGCACCACCGGCAAGCTGCCCGTGCCCTGGCCCACCCTCGTG
ACCACCTTCGGCTACGGCCTGCAGTGCTTCGCCCGCTACCCCGACCACATGAAGCAGCACGACTTCTTCA
AGTCCGCCATGCCCGAAGGCTACGTCCAGGAGCGCACCATCTTCTTCAAGGACGACGGCAACTACAAGAC
CCGCGCCGAGGTGAAGTTCGAGGGCGACACCCTGGTGAACCGCATCGAGCTGAAGGGCATCGACTTCAAG
GAGGACGGCAACATCCTGGGGCACAAGCTGGAGTACAACTACAACAGCCACAACGTCTATATCATGGCCG
ACAAGCAGAAGAACGGCATCAAGGTGAACTTCAAGATCCGCCACAACATCGAGGACGGCAGCGTGCAGCT
CGCCGACCACTACCAGCAGAACACCCCCATCGGCGACGGCCCCGTGCTGCTGCCCGACAACCACTACCTG
AGCTACCAGTCCGCCCTGAGCAAAGACCCCAACGAGAAGCGCGATCACATGGTCCTGCTGGAGTTCGTGA
CCGCCGCCGGGATCACTCTCGGCATGGACGAGCTGTACAAGTAAAGCGGCCGCGACTCTAGATCATAATC
AGCCATACCACATTTGTAGAGGTTTTACTTGCTTTAAAAAACCTCCCACACCTCCCCCTGAACCTGAAAC
ATAAAATGAATGCAATTGTTGTTGTTAACTTGTTTATTGCAGCTTATAATGGTTACAAATAAAGCAATAG
CATCACAAATTTCACAAATAAAGCATTTTTTTCACTGCATTCTAGTTGTGGTTTGTCCAAACTCATCAAT
GTATCTTAAGGCGTAAATTGTAAGCGTTAATATTTTGTTAAAATTCGCGTTAAATTTTTGTTAAATCAGC
TCATTTTTTAACCAATAGGCCGAAATCGGCAAAATCCCTTATAAATCAAAAGAATAGACCGAGATAGGGT
[37 nt withheld, positions 2301-2337]
AAAGAACGTGGACTCCAACGTCAAAGG
[49 nt withheld, positions 2365-2413]
T
[91 nt withheld, positions 2415-2505]
G
[124 nt withheld, positions 2507-2630]
CAGGTGGCACTTTTCGGGGAAATGTGCGCGGAACCCCTATTTGTTTATTTTTCTAAATACATTCAAATAT
GTATCCGCTCATGAGACAATAACCCTGATAAATGCTTCAATAATATTGAAAAAGGAAGAGTCCTGAGGCG
GAAAGAACCAGCTGTGGAATGTGTGTCAGTTAGGGTGTGGAAAGTCCCCAGGCTCCCCAGCAGGCAGAAG
TATGCAAAGCATGCATCTCAATTAGTCAGCAACCAGGTGTGGAAAGTCCCCAGGCTCCCCAGCAGGCAGA
AGTATGCAAAGCATGCATCTCAATTAGTCAGCAACCATAGTCCCGCCCCTAACTCCGCCCATCCCGCCCC
TAACTCCGCCCAGTTCCGCCCATTCTCCGCCCCATGGCTGACTAATTTTTTTTATTTATGCAGAGGCCGA
GGCCGCCTCGGCCTCTGAGCTATTCCAGAAGTAGTGAGGAGGCTTTTTTGGAGGCCTAGGCTTTTGCAAA
GATCGATCAAGAGACAGGATGAGGATCGTTTCGCATGATTGAACAAGATGGATTGCACGCAGGTTCTCCG
GCCGCTTGGGTGGAGAGGCTATTCGGCTATGACTGGGCACAACAGACAATCGGCTGCTCTGATGCCGCCG
TGTTCCGGCTGTCAGCGCAGGGGCGCCCGGTTCTTTTTGTCAAGACCGACCTGTCCGGTGCCCTGAATGA
ACTGCAAGACGAGGCAGCGCGGCTATCGTGGCTGGCCACGACGGGCGTTCCTTGCGCAGCTGTGCTCGAC
GTTGTCACTGAAGCGGGAAGGGACTGGCTGCTATTGGGCGAAGTGCCGGGGCAGGATCTCCTGTCATCTC
ACCTTGCTCCTGCCGAGAAAGTATCCATCATGGCTGATGCAATGCGGCGGCTGCATACGCTTGATCCGGC
TACCTGCCCATTCGACCACCAAGCGAAACATCGCATCGAGCGAGCACGTACTCGGATGGAAGCCGGTCTT
GTCGATCAGGATGATCTGGACGAAGAGCATCAGGGGCTCGCGCCAGCCGAACTGTTCGCCAGGCTCAAGG
CGAGCATGCCCGACGGCGAGGATCTCGTCGTGACCCATGGCGATGCCTGCTTGCCGAATATCATGGTGGA
AAATGGCCGCTTTTCTGGATTCATCGACTGTGGCCGGCTGGGTGTGGCGGACCGCTATCAGGACATAGCG
TTGGCTACCCGTGATATTGCTGAAGAGCTTGGCGGCGAATGGGCTGACCGCTTCCTCGTGCTTTACGGTA
TCGCCGCTCCCGATTCGCAGCGCATCGCCTTCTATCGCCTTCTTGACGAGTTCTTCTGAGCGGGACTCTG
GGGTTCGAAATGACCGACCAAGCGACGCCCAACCTGCCATCACGAGATTTCGATTCCACCGCCGCCTTCT
ATGAAAGGTTGGGCTTCGGAATCGTTTTCCGGGACGCCGGCTGGATGATCCTCCAGCGCGGGGATCTCAT
GCTGGAGTTCTTCGCCCACCCTAGGGGGAGGCTAACTGAAACACGGAAGGAGACAATACCGGAAGGAACC
CGCGCTATGACGGCAATAAAAAGACAGAATAAAACGCACGGTGTTGGGTCGTTTGTTCATAAACGCGGGG
TTCGGTCCCAGGGCTGGCACTCTGTCGATACCCCACCGAGACCCCATTGGGGCCAATACGCCCGCGTTTC
TTCCTTTTCCCCACCCCACCCCCCAAGTTCGGGTGAAGGCCCAGGGCTCGCAGCCAACGTCGGGGCGGCA
GGCCCTGCCATAGCCTCAGGTTACTCATATATACTTTAGATTGATTTAAAACTTCATTTTTAATTTAAAA
GGATCTAGGTGAAGATCCTTTTTGATAATCTCATGACCAAAATCCCTTAACGTGAGTTTTCGTTCCACTG
AGCGTCAGACCCCGTAGAAAAGATCAAAGGATCTTCTTGAGATCCTTTTTTTCTGCGCGTAATCTGCTGC
TTGCAAACAAAAAAACCACCGCTACCAGCGGTGGTTTGTTTGCCGGATCAAGAGCTACCAACTCTTTTTC
CGAAGGTAACTGGCTTCAGCAGAGCGCAGATACCAAATACTGTTCTTCTAGTGTAGCCGTAGTTAGGCCA
CCACTTCAAGAACTCTGTAGCACCGCCTACATACCTCGCTCTGCTAATCCTGTTACCAGTGGCTGCTGCC
AGTGGCGATAAGTCGTGTCTTACCGGGTTGGACTCAAGACGATAGTTACCGGATAAGGCGCAGCGGTCGG
GCTGAACGGGGGGTTCGTGCACACAGCCCAGCTTGGAGCGAACGACCTACACCGAACTGAGATACCTACA
GCGTGAGCTATGAGAAAGCGCCACGCTTCCCGAAGGGAGAAAGGCGGACAGGTATCCGGTAAGCGGCAGG
GTCGGAACAGGAGAGCGCACGAGGGAGCTTCCAGGGGGAAACGCCTGGTATCTTTATAGTCCTGTCGGGT
TTCGCCACCTCTGACTTGAGCGTCGATTTTTGTGATGCTCGTCAGGGGGGCGGAGCCTATGGAAAAACGC
CAGCAACGCGGCCTTTTTACGGTTCCTGGCCTTTTGCTGGCCTTTTGCTCACATGTTCTTTCCTGCGTTA
TCCCCTGATTCTGTGGATAACCGTATTACCGCCATGCAT
