>Addgene plasmid #174520 | VPS29-YFP | depositor partial sequence | sequence record 338584 | We used CMV-forward primer to sequence all VPS29 and the beginning of YFP
GAGCTGGTTTAGTGAACCGTCAGANNNGCTAGCGCTACCGGACTCAGATCTCGAGCTCAAGCTTCGAATT
C
[546 nt withheld, positions 72-617]
TATGCGGATCCACCGGTCGCCCATATGGTGAGCAAGGGCGAGGAGCTGTTCACCGGGGTGGTGCCCATCC
TGGTCGAGCTGGACGGCGACGTAAACGGCCACAAGTTCAGCGTGTCCGGCGAGGGCGAGGGCGATGCCAC
CTACGGCAAGCTGACCCTGAAGTTCATCTGCACCACCGGCAAGCTGCCCGTGCCCTGGCCCACCCTCGTG
ACCACCTTCGGCTACGGCCTGCAGTGCTTCGCCCGCTACCCCGACCACATGAAGCAGCACGACTTCTTCA
AGTCCGCCATGCCCGAANGCTACGTCCAGGANCGCACCATCTTCTTCAAGGACGACGGCAACTACAANA
